Addgene plasmid #243974: pUPD3_RBS_J61125
Purpose: GoldenBraid2.0 Ribosome binding site.
Depositing lab: Christophe Herman. Depositing organization: Baylor College of Medicine. Publication: GoldenBraid2.0 E. coli: a comprehensive and characterized toolkit for enterics. Cooke MB, Welch KT, Ramirez LD, Wen AX, Marciano DC, Herman C. Synth Biol (Oxf). 2025 Aug 14;10(1):ysaf015. doi: 10.1093/synbio/ysaf015. eCollection 2025. PubMed 40927394.
Backbone
  Vector backbone: pUPD3
  Vector type: Bacterial Expression
Growth in bacteria
  Bacterial resistance: Chloramphenicol, 25 μg/mL
  Growth temperature: 37°C
  Growth strain: DH5alpha
  Copy number: High Copy
Gene/Insert
  Gene/Insert name: J61125
  Species: Synthetic
  Insert size (bp): 20
  Cloning method: Golden Gate
Terms and licenses: Academic/Nonprofit Terms; Industry Terms: Not Available to Industry
How to cite: pUPD3_RBS_J61125 was a gift from Christophe Herman (Addgene plasmid # 243974 ; http://n2t.net/addgene:243974 ; RRID:Addgene_243974)
