[The description below was written by a language model from this plasmid's Addgene catalogue record and pLannotate feature annotations shown in this document.]
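Description:
pUPD3_RBS_J61125 is a small (about 2.4 kb) GoldenBraid2.0 part-domestication plasmid that stores a single standardized genetic element, the synthetic ribosome binding site J61125, in the pUPD3 entry vector. It belongs to a GoldenBraid2.0 toolkit adapted for E. coli and other enteric bacteria. The plasmid is maintained in E. coli at high copy number through a ColE1/pUC-type origin and is selected with chloramphenicol, with resistance provided by the cat (chloramphenicol acetyltransferase) gene under its native cat promoter. An f1 bacteriophage origin is also present, a common backbone remnant that can support single-stranded DNA production with helper phage.

The payload is only 20 bp and is too short to be picked up by automated annotation, so it does not appear as a named feature in the table. It presumably lies in the cloning region flanked by the T7 and SP6 promoters, which converge on that region across the plasmid's circular junction. A residual lacZα fragment adjacent to the T7 promoter probably reflects a lacZα screening cassette that the part replaced during Golden Gate cloning, though the record does not state this. A short tet promoter fragment is likewise backbone residue with no evident functional role.

Although catalogued as a bacterial expression vector, the plasmid carries no coding payload of its own. It serves as a level-0 part donor: in GoldenBraid assembly, type IIS restriction enzymes release the RBS with defined overhangs so it can be joined in order with promoter, coding sequence and terminator parts to build transcriptional units. This allows translation initiation strength to be chosen when designing bacterial constructs. The record does not give the relative strength of this RBS.
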