Features (pLannotate 1.2.2; 8 found; start..end, strand, type, name):
     72..90      -  promoter       SP6 promoter: promoter for bacteriophage SP6 RNA polymerase
    237..825     -  rep_origin     ori: high-copy-number ColE1/pMB1/pBR322/pUC origin of replication
    940..1042    +  promoter       cat promoter: promoter of the E. coli cat gene encoding chloramphenicol acetyltransferase
   1043..1699    +  CDS            cat: CAT_ECOLX - Experimental evidence at protein level: Swiss-Prot protein existence level 1. This enzyme is an effector of chloramphenicol resistance in bacteria. From Escherichia coli. This protein is used as a marker in many commonly used cloning vectors, such as pACYC184.
   1787..1804    -  promoter       tet promoter (fragment): E. coli promoter for tetracycline efflux protein gene
   1815..2270    +  rep_origin     f1 ori (sequence partly withheld): f1 bacteriophage origin of replication; arrow indicates direction of (+) strand synthesis
   2289..2310    -  CDS            lacZα (fragment): LacZα fragment of β-galactosidase; lacZ fragment
   2313..2331    +  promoter       T7 promoter: promoter for bacteriophage T7 RNA polymerase
>Addgene plasmid #243974 | pUPD3_RBS_J61125 | addgene full sequence | sequence record 487805 | Addgene NGS Result
GGTCTCGCATTCAGTAACTCGGCTCTTTCTCTTTGCGAGACCACTCATCGCCCAATCACTAGTGAATTCG
TTCTATAGTGTCACCTAAATACCATAGAGCCGTTGGTCATAGCTGTTTCCTGTCCAGGCATCATGACACG
GTTATCCACAGAATCAGGGGATAACGCAGGAAAGAACATGTGAGCAAAAGGCCAGCAAAAGGCCAGGAAC
CGTAAAAAGGCCGCGTTGCTGGCGTTTTTCCATAGGCTCCGCCCCCCTGACGAGCATCACAAAAATCGAC
GCTCAAGTCAGAGGTGGCGAAACCCGACAGGACTATAAAGATACCAGGCGTTTCCCCCTGGAAGCTCCCT
CGTGCGCTCTCCTGTTCCGACCCTGCCGCTTACCGGATACCTGTCCGCCTTTCTCCCTTCGGGAAGCGTG
GCGCTTTCTCATAGCTCACGCTGTAGGTATCTCAGTTCGGTGTAGGTCGTTCGCTCCAAGCTGGGCTGTG
TGCACGAACCCCCCGTTCAGCCCGACCGCTGCGCCTTATCCGGTAACTATCGTCTTGAGTCCAACCCGGT
AAGACACGACTTATCGCCACTGGCAGCAGCCACTGGTAACAGGATTAGCAGAGCGAGGTATGTAGGCGGT
GCTACAGAGTTCTTGAAGTGGTGGCCTAACTACGGCTACACTAGAAGAACAGTATTTGGTATCTGCGCTC
TGCTGAAGCCAGTTACCTTCGGAAAAAGAGTTGGTAGCTCTTGATCCGGCAAACAAACCACCGCTGGTAG
CGGTGGTTTTTTTGTTTGCAAGCAGCAGATTACGCGCAGAAAAAAAGGATCTCAAGAAGATCCTTTGATC
TTTTCTACGGGGTCTGACGCTCAGTGGAACGAAAACTCACGTTAAGGGATTTTGGTCATGAGATTATCAA
AAAGGATCTTCACCTAGATCCTTTTGTGATGATCGGCACGTAAGAGGTTCCAACTTTCACCATAATGAAA
TAAGATCACTACCGGGCGTATTTTTTGAGTTATCGAGATTTTCAGGAGCTAAGGAAGCTAAAATGGAGAA
AAAAATCACTGGATATACCACCGTTGATATATCCCAATGGCATCGTAAAGAACATTTTGAGGCATTTCAG
TCAGTTGCTCAATGTACCTATAACCAGACCGTTCAGCTGGATATTACGGCCTTTTTAAAGACCGTAAAGA
AAAATAAGCACAAGTTTTATCCGGCCTTTATTCACATTCTTGCCCGCCTGATGAATGCTCATCCGGAATT
CCGTATGGCAATGAAAGACGGTGAGCTGGTGATATGGGATAGTGTTCACCCTTGTTACACCGTTTTCCAT
GAGCAAACTGAAACGTTTTCATCGCTCTGGAGTGAATACCACGACGATTTCCGGCAGTTTCTACACATAT
ATTCGCAAGATGTGGCGTGTTACGGTGAAAACCTGGCCTATTTCCCTAAAGGGTTTATTGAGAATATGTT
TTTCGTGTCAGCCAATCCCTGGGTGAGTTTCACCAGTTTTGATTTAAACGTGGCCAATATGGACAACTTC
TTCGCCCCCGTTTTCACCATGGGCAAATATTATACGCAAGGCGACAAGGTGCTGATGCCGCTGGCGATTC
AGGTTCATCATGCCGTTTGTGATGGCTTCCATGTCGGCAGAATGCTTAATGAATTACAACAGTACTGCGA
TGAGTGGCAGGGCGGGGCGTAATTTTTTTAAGGCAGTTATTGGTGCCCTTAAACGCCTGGTTGCTACGCC
TGAATAAGTGATAATAAGCGGATGAATGGCAGAAATTCGATGATAAGCTGTCAAACATGATGT
[125 nt withheld, positions 1814-1938]
C
[91 nt withheld, positions 1940-2030]
AGGGTGATGGTTCACGTAGTGGGCCAGCGCCCTGATAGACGGTTTTTCGCCCTTTGACGTTGGAGTCCAC
GTTCTTT
[37 nt withheld, positions 2108-2144]
ACCCTATCTCGGTCTATTCTTTTGATTTATAAGGGATTTTGCCGATTTCGGCCTATTGGTTAAAAAATGA
GCTGATTTAACAAAAATTTAACGCGAATTTTAACAAAATATTAACGCTTACAATTTTAACATTGTAGAAA
CGCATGTAAAACGACGGCCAGTGAATTGTAATACGACTCACTATAGGGTGAATTCCGCTTAGGACCTTAG
ATATTGATCTCAA
